Addgene plasmid #250467: pPR-1_14E_LN5T
Purpose: GRASP module to assemble sPPR proteins for RNA editing: module 14E_LN5T
Depositing lab: Ian Small. Depositing organization: University of Western Australia. Publication: GRASP: a modular toolkit for building synthetic pentatricopeptide repeat RNA-binding proteins. Dennis M, Low SY, Viljoen A, Pullakhandam A, Colas des Francs-Small C, Campbell-Clause L, Bond CS, Small I, Kwok van der Giezen FM. Nucleic Acids Res. 2025 Oct 28;53(20):gkaf1169. doi: 10.1093/nar/gkaf1169. PubMed 41224122.
Backbone
  Vector backbone: pAGM1311
  Backbone manufacturer: Sylvestre Marillonnet
  Vector type: Synthetic Biology
Growth in bacteria
  Bacterial resistance: Kanamycin, 50 μg/mL
  Growth temperature: 37°C
  Growth strain: DH5alpha
  Copy number: High Copy
Gene/Insert
  Gene/Insert name: 14E_LN5T
  Species: Synthetic
  Cloning method: Golden Gate
Terms and licenses: Academic/Nonprofit Terms; Industry Terms: Not Available to Industry
Depositor comments: GRASP kit for MoClo assembly of sPPR proteins is a library of 42 plasmids which can be combined to assemble sPPR proteins with 9, 14, or 19 motifs to target any RNA sequence of the same length. See the original publication for more information, and find code for analysis and script for GRASP assembly at https://github.com/farleykvdg/GRASP.
How to cite: pPR-1_14E_LN5T was a gift from Ian Small (Addgene plasmid # 250467 ; http://n2t.net/addgene:250467 ; RRID:Addgene_250467)
