[The description below was written by a language model from this plasmid's Addgene catalogue record and pLannotate feature annotations shown in this document.]
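Description:
pPR-1_14E_LN5T is a small (about 2.1 kb) Golden Gate/MoClo part plasmid built on the pAGM1311 backbone, a universal acceptor used to hold sequence modules for hierarchical modular cloning. It is one of the 42 plasmids that make up the GRASP kit, a library of interchangeable modules for assembling synthetic pentatricopeptide repeat (sPPR) RNA-binding proteins. The plasmid is maintained in E. coli at high copy through a ColE1/pUC-type origin of replication. Selection is with kanamycin, using an aminoglycoside phosphotransferase (aphA-3) gene that the annotation places directly downstream of a bla-type (AmpR) promoter.

The payload is the synthetic module 14E_LN5T, described as a part for building sPPR proteins intended for RNA editing. The automated annotation picks it up only as a short fragment spanning the sequence origin. That fragment resembles an Arabidopsis thaliana E-subclass PPR protein (PCMP-E89), which fits a designed PPR-derived coding segment rather than a natural gene. The record does not define what the module name encodes, such as its position in the assembly, motif type or nucleotide specificity. It also annotates no promoter, terminator or tag for the insert, so this is a storage and donor plasmid, not an expression construct. A small lacI fragment next to the insert appears to be a backbone remnant.

In use, the module is combined with other kit parts by Golden Gate assembly. The resulting sPPR proteins have 9, 14 or 19 motifs, and the arrays can be designed to target any RNA sequence of matching length.
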