Features (pLannotate 1.2.2; 5 found; start..end, strand, type, name):
    227..331     +  promoter       AmpR promoter: bla
    332..1126    +  CDS            KanR: aminoglycoside phosphotransferase; aphA-3; confers resistance to kanamycin
   1297..1885    +  rep_origin     ori: high-copy-number ColE1/pMB1/pBR322/pUC origin of replication
   2068..2117    +  CDS            lacI (fragment): lac repressor; lacI; The lac repressor binds to the lac operator to inhibit transcription in E. coli. This inhibition can be relieved by adding lactose or isopropyl-β-D-thiogalactopyranoside (IPTG).
   2117..113     +  CDS            PCMP-E89 (fragment) (across the origin): PP228_ARATH - Experimental evidence at transcript level: Swiss-Prot protein existence level 2. From Arabidopsis thaliana (Mouse-ear cress).
>Addgene plasmid #250467 | pPR-1_14E_LN5T | addgene full sequence | sequence record 498609 | Addgene NGS Result
ACATTGAATTGTTCGATAAGATGCCAGAGAGAAACGTTGTTTCTTGGACCGCAATGATCTCTGGATACGC
ACAGAATGGTAGGATAGATGAAGCACGTGACGAGTTGTCTTCACGAAGTGGCTCTTCAGTGGACGAAAGG
GCCTCGTGATACGCCTATTTTTATAGGTTAATGTCATGATAATAATGGTTTCTTAGACGTCAGGTGGCAC
TTTTCGGGGAAATGTGCGCGGAACCCCTATTTGTTTATTTTTCTAAATACATTCAAATATGTATCCGCTC
ATGAGACAATAACCCTGATAAATGCTTCAATAATATTGAAAAAGGAAGAGTATGGCTAAAATGAGAATAT
CACCGGAATTGAAAAAACTGATCGAAAAATACCGCTGCGTAAAAGATACGGAAGGAATGTCTCCTGCTAA
GGTATATAAGCTGGTGGGAGAAAATGAAAACCTATATTTAAAAATGACGGACAGCCGGTATAAAGGGACC
ACCTATGATGTGGAACGGGAAAAGGACATGATGCTATGGCTGGAAGGAAAGCTGCCTGTTCCAAAGGTCC
TGCACTTTGAACGGCATGATGGCTGGAGCAATCTGCTCATGAGTGAGGCCGATGGCGTCCTTTGCTCGGA
AGAGTATGAAGATGAACAAAGCCCTGAAAAGATTATCGAGCTGTATGCGGAGTGCATCAGGCTCTTTCAC
TCCATCGACATATCGGATTGTCCCTATACGAATAGCTTAGACAGCCGCTTAGCCGAATTGGATTACTTAC
TGAATAACGATCTGGCCGATGTGGATTGCGAAAACTGGGAAGAGGACACTCCATTTAAAGATCCGCGCGA
GCTGTATGATTTTTTAAAGACGGAAAAGCCCGAAGAGGAACTTGTCTTTTCCCACGGCGACCTGGGAGAC
AGCAACATCTTTGTGAAAGATGGCAAAGTAAGTGGCTTTATTGATCTTGGGAGAAGCGGCAGGGCGGACA
AGTGGTATGACATTGCCTTCTGCGTCCGGTCGCTCAGGGAGGATATCGGGGAAGAACAGTATGTCGAGCT
ATTTTTTGACTTACTGGGGATCAAGCCTGATTGGGAGAAAATAAAATATTATATTTTACTGGATGAATTG
TTTTAGCTGTCAGACCAAGTTTACTCATATATACTTTAGATTGATTTAAAACTTCATTTTTAATTTAAAA
GGATCTAGGTGAAGATCCTTTTTGATAATCTCATGACCAAAATCCCTTAACGTGAGTTTTCGTTCCACTG
AGCGTCAGACCCCGTAGAAAAGATCAAAGGATCTTCTTGAGATCCTTTTTTTCTGCGCGTAATCTGCTGC
TTGCAAACAAAAAAACCACCGCTACCAGCGGTGGTTTGTTTGCCGGATCAAGAGCTACCAACTCTTTTTC
CGAAGGTAACTGGCTTCAGCAGAGCGCAGATACCAAATACTGTTCTTCTAGTGTAGCCGTAGTTAGGCCA
CCACTTCAAGAACTCTGTAGCACCGCCTACATACCTCGCTCTGCTAATCCTGTTACCAGTGGCTGCTGCC
AGTGGCGATAAGTCGTGTCTTACCGGGTTGGACTCAAGACGATAGTTACCGGATAAGGCGCAGCGGTCGG
GCTGAACGGGGGGTTCGTGCACACAGCCCAGCTTGGAGCGAACGACCTACACCGAACTGAGATACCTACA
GCGTGAGCTATGAGAAAGCGCCACGCTTCCCGAAGGGAGAAAGGCGGACAGGTATCCGGTAAGCGGCAGG
GTCGGAACAGGAGAGCGCACGAGGGAGCTTCCAGGGGGAAACGCCTGGTATCTTTATAGTCCTGTCGGGT
TTCGCCACCTCTGACTTGAGCGTCGATTTTTGTGATGCTCGTCAGGGGGGCGGAGCCTATGGAAAAACGC
CAGCAACGCGGCCTTTTTACGGTTCCTGGCCTTTTGCTGGCCTTTTGCTCACATGTTCTTTCCTGCGTTA
TCCCCTGATTCTGTGGATAACCGTATTACCGCCTTTGAGTGAGCTGATACCGCTCGCCGCAGCCGAACGA
CCGAGCGCAGCGAGTCAGTGAGCGAGGAAGCGGAAGAGCGCCCAATACGCAAACCGCCTCTCCCCGCGCG
TTGGCCGATTCATTAATCACTCTGTGAAG
