>Addgene plasmid #250467 | pPR-1_14E_LN5T | depositor partial sequence | sequence record 494199 | 14E_LN5T
TGAATTGTTCGATAAGATGCCAGAGAGAAACGTTGTTTCTTGGACCGCAATGATCTCTGGATACGCACAG
AATGGTAGGATAGATGAAGCACGTGA
